Addgene plasmid #143489: TFORF1313
Purpose: Lentiviral vector for overexpressing transcription factor ORFs with unique 24-bp barcodes. Barcodes facilitate identification of transcription factors in pooled screens.
Depositing lab: Feng Zhang. Depositing organization: Broad Institute. Publication: A transcription factor atlas of directed differentiation. Joung J, Ma S, Tay T, Geiger-Schuller KR, Kirchgatterer PC, Verdine VK, Guo B, Arias-Garcia MA, Allen WE, Singh A, Kuksenko O, Abudayyeh OO, Gootenberg JS, Fu Z, Macrae RK, Buenrostro JD, Regev A, Zhang F. Cell. 2023 Jan 5;186(1):209-229.e26. doi: 10.1016/j.cell.2022.11.026. PubMed 36608654.
Backbone
  Vector backbone: pLX_TRC317
  Backbone manufacturer: Broad Institute Genetic Perturbation Platform
  Backbone size w/o insert (bp): 8264
  Vector type: Mammalian Expression, Lentiviral
  Selectable markers: Puromycin
Growth in bacteria
  Bacterial resistance: Ampicillin, 100 μg/mL
  Growth temperature: 37°C
  Growth strain: NEB Stable
  Copy number: High Copy
Gene/Insert
  Gene/Insert name: AEBP2
  Species: H. sapiens (human)
  Insert size (bp): 1613
  Entrez Gene: AEBP2
  Promoter: EF1a
  Cloning method: Unknown
  Sequencing primers: 5′ GGGTGGAGACTGAAGTTAGGCCAG; 3′ CACATAGCGTAAAAGGAGCAACATAG
Terms and licenses: Academic/Nonprofit Terms; Industry Terms: Not Available to Industry
Depositor comments: NM_153207,ENST00000266508 . The transcription factor ORF portion of this plasmid was synthesized by Genewiz. Please test multiple small colonies in case of plasmid recombination. To make this collection available in a timely manner, a portion of this collection was not fully sequenced by Addgene. If an Addgene verified full plasmid sequence is not available, please contact us prior to placing an order to request the full sequence.
How to cite: TFORF1313 was a gift from Feng Zhang (Addgene plasmid # 143489 ; http://n2t.net/addgene:143489 ; RRID:Addgene_143489)
