[The description below was written by a language model from this plasmid's Addgene catalogue record and pLannotate feature annotations shown in this document.]
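Description:
TFORF1313 is a lentiviral mammalian expression plasmid built on the pLX_TRC317 backbone from the Broad Institute Genetic Perturbation Platform. It belongs to a barcoded transcription factor ORF collection designed for overexpression screens. It carries the human AEBP2 open reading frame, a synthesized ORF corresponding to a RefSeq/Ensembl transcript isoform. AEBP2 is annotated as an accessory subunit of Polycomb repressive complex 2, which deposits H3K27me3. The ORF is driven by the strong constitutive EF-1α promoter and followed by a WPRE, which enhances transcript stability and expression. According to the record, each construct in the series also bears a unique 24-bp barcode that allows the transcription factor to be identified in pooled screens. The barcode is not annotated in the feature table. A short hit annotated as a U6 promoter fragment lies between the ORF and the WPRE, and its role is not stated.

The viral framework is a third-generation, self-inactivating design. An RSV promoter drives a truncated HIV-1 5' LTR, followed by the Ψ packaging signal with a partial gag sequence, the RRE for Rev-dependent nuclear export, a cPPT/CTS, and a ΔU3 3' LTR with a downstream SV40 polyadenylation signal. Within the proviral region, upstream of the EF-1α cassette, an SV40 early promoter drives puromycin N-acetyltransferase for selection of transduced cells. In bacteria the plasmid is maintained through a high-copy ColE1/pUC-type origin and ampicillin resistance. An f1 origin and residual lac and T7/T3 cloning-vector elements are also present. The depositor notes a risk of recombination during propagation. The plasmid is typically used for AEBP2 overexpression, alone or in pooled transcription factor screens such as directed differentiation studies.
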