Features (pLannotate 1.2.2; 31 found; start..end, strand, type, name):
      1..1179    +  promoter       EF-1α promoter: strong constitutive promoter for human elongation factor EF-1α
   1196..2704    +  CDS            AEBP2: AEBP2_HUMAN - Experimental evidence at protein level: Swiss-Prot protein existence level 1. Acts as an accessory subunit for the core Polycomb repressive complex 2 (PRC2), which mediates histone H3K27 (H3K27me3) trimethylation on chromatin leading to transcriptional repression of the affected target gene (PubMed:15225548, PubMed:31959557, PubMed:29499137). Plays a role in nucleosome localization of the PRC2 complex (PubMed:29499137). From Homo sapiens (Human).
   2720..2773    +  promoter       U6 promoter (fragment): RNA polymerase III promoter for human U6 snRNA
   2815..3403    +  misc_feature   WPRE: woodchuck hepatitis virus posttranscriptional regulatory element
   3454..3473    +  misc_feature   cPPT/CTS (fragment): central polypurine tract and central termination sequence of HIV-1
   3475..3708    +  LTR            3' LTR (ΔU3): self-inactivating 3' long terminal repeat (LTR) from HIV-1
   3786..3907    +  polyA_signal   SV40 poly(A) signal: SV40 polyadenylation signal
   3947..4082    +  rep_origin     SV40 ori: SV40 origin of replication
   4103..4121    -  promoter       T7 promoter: promoter for bacteriophage T7 RNA polymerase
   4129..4284    +  CDS            lacZα (fragment): LacZα fragment of β-galactosidase; lacZ fragment
   4289..4717    +  rep_origin     f1 ori (sequence partly withheld): f1 bacteriophage origin of replication; arrow indicates direction of (+) strand synthesis
   4770..4874    +  promoter       AmpR promoter: bla
   4875..5735    +  CDS            AmpR: β-lactamase; bla; confers resistance to ampicillin, carbenicillin, and related antibiotics
   5906..6494    +  rep_origin     ori: high-copy-number ColE1/pMB1/pBR322/pUC origin of replication
   6677..6769    +  CDS            lacI (fragment): lac repressor; lacI; The lac repressor binds to the lac operator to inhibit transcription in E. coli. This inhibition can be relieved by adding lactose or isopropyl-β-D-thiogalactopyranoside (IPTG).
   6782..6803    +  protein_bind   CAP binding site: CAP binding activates transcription in the presence of cAMP. E. coli catabolite activator protein
   6818..6848    +  promoter       lac promoter: promoter for the E. coli lac operon
   6856..6872    +  protein_bind   lac operator: The lac repressor binds to the lac operator to inhibit transcription in E. coli. This inhibition can be relieved by adding lactose or isopropyl-β-D-thiogalactopyranoside (IPTG). lac repressor encoded by lacI
   6917..6935    +  promoter       T3 promoter: promoter for bacteriophage T3 RNA polymerase
   6963..7189    +  promoter       RSV promoter: Rous sarcoma virus enhancer/promoter
   7190..7370    +  LTR            5' LTR (truncated): truncated 5' long terminal repeat (LTR) from HIV-1
   7417..7542    +  misc_feature   HIV-1 Ψ: packaging signal of human immunodeficiency virus type 1
   7526..7889    +  CDS            HIV-1 gag (fragment): gag protein from human immunodeficiency virus 1; gag
   8035..8268    +  misc_feature   RRE: The Rev response element (RRE) of HIV-1 allows for Rev-dependent mRNA export from the nucleus to the cytoplasm.
   8645..8671    +  CDS            Rev (fragment): human immunodeficiency virus 1 (HIV-1) Rev protein; rev; enhances nuclear export of unspliced and incompletely spliced viral mRNAs
   8678..8701    +  promoter       SV40 promoter (fragment): SV40 early promoter
   8702..8773    +  promoter       SV40 promoter (fragment): SV40 enhancer and early promoter
   8797..8932    +  rep_origin     SV40 ori: SV40 origin of replication
   8978..9574    +  CDS            PuroR (fragment): puromycin N-acetyltransferase; pac from Streptomyces; confers resistance to puromycin
   9623..9740    +  misc_feature   cPPT/CTS: central polypurine tract and central termination sequence of HIV-1
   9805..9871    +  CDS            small t antigen (fragment): SV40 (simian virus 40) small t antigen
>Addgene plasmid #143489 | TFORF1313 | addgene full sequence | sequence record 338752 | Addgene NGS Result
GGCTCCGGTGCCCGTCAGTGGGCAGAGCGCACATCGCCCACAGTCCCCGAGAAGTTGGGGGGAGGGGTCG
GCAATTGAACCGGTGCCTAGAGAAGGTGGCGCGGGGTAAACTGGGAAAGTGATGTCGTGTACTGGCTCCG
CCTTTTTCCCGAGGGTGGGGGAGAACCGTATATAAGTGCAGTAGTCGCCGTGAACGTTCTTTTTCGCAAC
GGGTTTGCCGCCAGAACACAGGTAAGTGCCGTGTGTGGTTCCCGCGGGCCTGGCCTCTTTACGGGTTATG
GCCCTTGCGTGCCTTGAATTACTTCCACCTGGCTGCAGTACGTGATTCTTGATCCCGAGCTTCGGGTTGG
AAGTGGGTGGGAGAGTTCGAGGCCTTGCGCTTAAGGAGCCCCTTCGCCTCGTGCTTGAGTTGAGGCCTGG
CCTGGGCGCTGGGGCCGCCGCGTGCGAATCTGGTGGCACCTTCGCGCCTGTCTCGCTGCTTTCGATAAGT
CTCTAGCCATTTAAAATTTTTGATGACCTGCTGCGACGCTTTTTTTCTGGCAAGATAGTCTTGTAAATGC
GGGCCAAGATCTGCACACTGGTATTTCGGTTTTTGGGGCCGCGGGCGGCGACGGGGCCCGTGCGTCCCAG
CGCACATGTTCGGCGAGGCGGGGCCTGCGAGCGCGGCCACCGAGAATCGGACGGGGGTAGTCTCAAGCTG
GCCGGCCTGCTCTGGTGCCTGGCCTCGCGCCGCCGTGTATCGCCCCGCCCTGGGCGGCAAGGCTGGCCCG
GTCGGCACCAGTTGCGTGAGCGGAAAGATGGCCGCTTCCCGGCCCTGCTGCAGGGAGCTCAAAATGGAGG
ACGCGGCGCTCGGGAGAGCGGGCGGGTGAGTCACCCACACAAAGGAAAAGGGCCTTTCCGTCCTCAGCCG
TCGCTTCATGTGACTCCACGGAGTACCGGGCGCCGTCCAGGCACCTCGATTAGTTCTCGAGCTTTTGGAG
TACGTCGTCTTTAGGTTGGGGGGAGGGGTTTTATGCGATGGAGTTTCCCCACACTGAGTGGGTGGAGACT
GAAGTTAGGCCAGCTTGGCACTTGATGTAATTCTCCTTGGAATTTGCCCTTTTTGAGTTTGGATCTTGGT
TCATTCTCAAGCCTCAGACAGTGGTTCAAAGTTTTTTTCTTCCATTTCAGGTGTCGTGAGGCTAGCACCG
CCACCATGGCCGCCGCTATCACCGACATGGCCGACCTGGAGGAGCTCTCCCGCCTGAGCCCTCTGCCCCC
CGGCAGCCCGGGTTCGGCGGCGCGGGGCCGGGCTGAGCCCCCCGAGGAGGAGGAGGAAGAGGAGGAGGAG
GAAGAGGAGGCGGAGGCCGAGGCGGTGGCGGCGCTGCTGCTGAACGGCGGCAGCGGTGGGGGCGGCGGAG
GCGGCGGCGGAGGAGTGGGGGGCGGCGAGGCAGAGACGATGTCGGAGCCGAGCCCCGAGAGCGCCAGCCA
GGCCGGGGAGGACGAAGACGAGGAGGAGGACGACGAGGAGGAGGAAGATGAGAGCAGCAGCAGCGGCGGG
GGTGAGGAGGAGAGTAGCGCCGAGAGCCTGGTGGGCAGCAGCGGCGGGAGCAGCAGCGACGAGACCCGCT
CGTTGAGCCCCGGCGCCGCCAGCAGCAGCAGCGGGGATGGGGACGGCAAGGAGGGCCTGGAGGAGCCCAA
GGGACCGCGGGGCAGCCAGGGCGGCGGCGGGGGCGGCAGCAGTAGCAGCAGCGTAGTCTCCAGCGGCGGC
GACGAGGGCTACGGGACTGGGGGAGGCGGAAGCAGCGCGACCTCCGGGGGCCGGCGGGGCAGCTTGGAGA
TGTCGTCGGATGGGGAACCCCTGAGCCGCATGGACTCGGAGGACAGCATAAGCAGTACTATAATGGATGT
AGACAGCACAATTTCCAGTGGGCGTTCAACTCCAGCAATGATGAATGGACAAGGAAGCACTACTTCTTCA
AGCAAAAATATTGCCTATAATTGTTGTTGGGACCAGTGCCAGGCTTGCTTCAACTCTAGCCCAGATCTGG
CAGATCACATCCGTTCCATACATGTAGATGGTCAGCGAGGAGGGGTATTTGTTTGCTTATGGAAAGGTTG
TAAAGTATATAACACTCCATCTACCAGTCAAAGTTGGTTACAAAGGCATATGCTGACACACAGTGGAGAC
AAACCTTTCAAGTGTGTTGTTGGTGGCTGCAATGCCAGCTTTGCTTCTCAGGGAGGGCTAGCTCGTCATG
TACCCACACACTTCAGTCAGCAGAACTCCTCAAAAGTTTCTAGCCAGCCAAAGGCCAAAGAAGAATCTCC
TTCTAAAGCTGGAATGAACAAAAGGAGGAAATTAAAGAACAAAAGACGACGCTCATTACCACGGCCACAT
GATTTCTTCGATGCACAAACACTGGATGCGATAAGACATCGAGCCATATGCTTTAACCTCTCAGCTCATA
TAGAAAGTTTAGGGAAGGGACACAGTGTTGTTTTTCATAGTACTGTAATAGCTAAGAGAAAAGAAGATTC
TGGGAAGATCAAACTTTTGCTTCATTGGATGCCTGAAGACATTCTGCCTGATGTGTGGGTGAATGAAAGT
GAACGACATCAGTTAAAAACTAAAGTAGTTCATTTATCAAAGCTACCCAAAGATACTGCCTTGCTTTTGG
ACCCAAACATATACAGAACAATGCCGCAGAAGAGGTTGAAGAGGTAGTAATGAACTAGTCCGTAACTTGA
AAGTATTTCGATTTCTTGGCTTTATATATCTTGTGGAAAGGACGAAAATCGGTGAACTGCAGAGCGTTGA
CGCGTTAAGTCGACAATCAACCTCTGGATTACAAAATTTGTGAAAGATTGACTGGTATTCTTAACTATGT
TGCTCCTTTTACGCTATGTGGATACGCTGCTTTAATGCCTTTGTATCATGCTATTGCTTCCCGTATGGCT
TTCATTTTCTCCTCCTTGTATAAATCCTGGTTGCTGTCTCTTTATGAGGAGTTGTGGCCCGTTGTCAGGC
AACGTGGCGTGGTGTGCACTGTGTTTGCTGACGCAACCCCCACTGGTTGGGGCATTGCCACCACCTGTCA
GCTCCTTTCCGGGACTTTCGCTTTCCCCCTCCCTATTGCCACGGCGGAACTCATCGCCGCCTGCCTTGCC
CGCTGCTGGACAGGGGCTCGGCTGTTGGGCACTGACAATTCCGTGGTGTTGTCGGGGAAATCATCGTCCT
TTCCTTGGCTGCTCGCCTGTGTTGCCACCTGGATTCTGCGCGGGACGTCCTTCTGCTACGTCCCTTCGGC
CCTCAATCCAGCGGACCTTCCTTCCCGCGGCCTGCTGCCGGCTCTGCGGCCTCTTCCGCGTCTTCGCCTT
CGCCCTCAGACGAGTCGGATCTCCCTTTGGGCCGCCTCCCCGCGTCGACTTTAAGACCAATGACTTACAA
GGCAGCTGTAGATCTTAGCCACTTTTTAAAAGAAAAGGGGGGACTGGAAGGGCTAATTCACTCCCAACGA
AGACAAGATCTGCTTTTTGCTTGTACTGGGTCTCTCTGGTTAGACCAGATCTGAGCCTGGGAGCTCTCTG
GCTAACTAGGGAACCCACTGCTTAAGCCTCAATAAAGCTTGCCTTGAGTGCTTCAAGTAGTGTGTGCCCG
TCTGTTGTGTGACTCTGGTAACTAGAGATCCCTCAGACCCTTTTAGTCAGTGTGGAAAATCTCTAGCAGT
ACGTATAGTAGTTCATGTCATCTTATTATTCAGTATTTATAACTTGCAAAGAAATGAATATCAGAGAGTG
AGAGGAACTTGTTTATTGCAGCTTATAATGGTTACAAATAAAGCAATAGCATCACAAATTTCACAAATAA
AGCATTTTTTTCACTGCATTCTAGTTGTGGTTTGTCCAAACTCATCAATGTATCTTATCATGTCTGGCTC
TAGCTATCCCGCCCCTAACTCCGCCCATCCCGCCCCTAACTCCGCCCAGTTCCGCCCATTCTCCGCCCCA
TGGCTGACTAATTTTTTTTATTTATGCAGAGGCCGAGGCCGCCTCGGCCTCTGAGCTATTCCAGAAGTAG
TGAGGAGGCTTTTTTGGAGGCCTAGGGACGTACCCAATTCGCCCTATAGTGAGTCGTATTACGCGCGCTC
ACTGGCCGTCGTTTTACAACGTCGTGACTGGGAAAACCCTGGCGTTACCCAACTTAATCGCCTTGCAGCA
CATCCCCCTTTCGCCAGCTGGCGTAATAGCGAAGAGGCCCGCACCGATCGCCCTTCCCAACAGTTGCGCA
GCCTGAATGGCGAATGGG
[124 nt withheld, positions 4289-4412]
C
[91 nt withheld, positions 4414-4504]
A
[49 nt withheld, positions 4506-4554]
CCTTTGACGTTGGAGTCCACGTTCTTT
[37 nt withheld, positions 4582-4618]
ACCCTATCTCGGTCTATTCTTTTGATTTATAAGGGATTTTGCCGATTTCGGCCTATTGGTTAAAAAATGA
GCTGATTTAACAAAAATTTAACGCGAATTTTAACAAAATATTAACGCTTACAATTTAGGTGGCACTTTTC
GGGGAAATGTGCGCGGAACCCCTATTTGTTTATTTTTCTAAATACATTCAAATATGTATCCGCTCATGAG
ACAATAACCCTGATAAATGCTTCAATAATATTGAAAAAGGAAGAGTATGAGTATTCAACATTTCCGTGTC
GCCCTTATTCCCTTTTTTGCGGCATTTTGCCTTCCTGTTTTTGCTCACCCAGAAACGCTGGTGAAAGTAA
AAGATGCTGAAGATCAGTTGGGTGCACGAGTGGGTTACATCGAACTGGATCTCAACAGCGGTAAGATCCT
TGAGAGTTTTCGCCCCGAAGAACGTTTTCCAATGATGAGCACTTTTAAAGTTCTGCTATGTGGCGCGGTA
TTATCCCGTATTGACGCCGGGCAAGAGCAACTCGGTCGCCGCATACACTATTCTCAGAATGACTTGGTTG
AGTACTCACCAGTCACAGAAAAGCATCTTACGGATGGCATGACAGTAAGAGAATTATGCAGTGCTGCCAT
AACCATGAGTGATAACACTGCGGCCAACTTACTTCTGACAACGATCGGAGGACCGAAGGAGCTAACCGCT
TTTTTGCACAACATGGGGGATCATGTAACTCGCCTTGATCGTTGGGAACCGGAGCTGAATGAAGCCATAC
CAAACGACGAGCGTGACACCACGATGCCTGTAGCAATGGCAACAACGTTGCGCAAACTATTAACTGGCGA
ACTACTTACTCTAGCTTCCCGGCAACAATTAATAGACTGGATGGAGGCGGATAAAGTTGCAGGACCACTT
CTGCGCTCGGCCCTTCCGGCTGGCTGGTTTATTGCTGATAAATCTGGAGCCGGTGAGCGTGGGTCTCGCG
GTATCATTGCAGCACTGGGGCCAGATGGTAAGCCCTCCCGTATCGTAGTTATCTACACGACGGGGAGTCA
GGCAACTATGGATGAACGAAATAGACAGATCGCTGAGATAGGTGCCTCACTGATTAAGCATTGGTAACTG
TCAGACCAAGTTTACTCATATATACTTTAGATTGATTTAAAACTTCATTTTTAATTTAAAAGGATCTAGG
TGAAGATCCTTTTTGATAATCTCATGACCAAAATCCCTTAACGTGAGTTTTCGTTCCACTGAGCGTCAGA
CCCCGTAGAAAAGATCAAAGGATCTTCTTGAGATCCTTTTTTTCTGCGCGTAATCTGCTGCTTGCAAACA
AAAAAACCACCGCTACCAGCGGTGGTTTGTTTGCCGGATCAAGAGCTACCAACTCTTTTTCCGAAGGTAA
CTGGCTTCAGCAGAGCGCAGATACCAAATACTGTTCTTCTAGTGTAGCCGTAGTTAGGCCACCACTTCAA
GAACTCTGTAGCACCGCCTACATACCTCGCTCTGCTAATCCTGTTACCAGTGGCTGCTGCCAGTGGCGAT
AAGTCGTGTCTTACCGGGTTGGACTCAAGACGATAGTTACCGGATAAGGCGCAGCGGTCGGGCTGAACGG
GGGGTTCGTGCACACAGCCCAGCTTGGAGCGAACGACCTACACCGAACTGAGATACCTACAGCGTGAGCT
ATGAGAAAGCGCCACGCTTCCCGAAGGGAGAAAGGCGGACAGGTATCCGGTAAGCGGCAGGGTCGGAACA
GGAGAGCGCACGAGGGAGCTTCCAGGGGGAAACGCCTGGTATCTTTATAGTCCTGTCGGGTTTCGCCACC
TCTGACTTGAGCGTCGATTTTTGTGATGCTCGTCAGGGGGGCGGAGCCTATGGAAAAACGCCAGCAACGC
GGCCTTTTTACGGTTCCTGGCCTTTTGCTGGCCTTTTGCTCACATGTTCTTTCCTGCGTTATCCCCTGAT
TCTGTGGATAACCGTATTACCGCCTTTGAGTGAGCTGATACCGCTCGCCGCAGCCGAACGACCGAGCGCA
GCGAGTCAGTGAGCGAGGAAGCGGAAGAGCGCCCAATACGCAAACCGCCTCTCCCCGCGCGTTGGCCGAT
TCATTAATGCAGCTGGCACGACAGGTTTCCCGACTGGAAAGCGGGCAGTGAGCGCAACGCAATTAATGTG
AGTTAGCTCACTCATTAGGCACCCCAGGCTTTACACTTTATGCTTCCGGCTCGTATGTTGTGTGGAATTG
TGAGCGGATAACAATTTCACACAGGAAACAGCTATGACCATGATTACGCCAAGCGCGCAATTAACCCTCA
CTAAAGGGAACAAAAGCTGGAGCTGCAAGCTTAATGTAGTCTTATGCAATACTCTTGTAGTCTTGCAACA
TGGTAACGATGAGTTAGCAACATGCCTTACAAGGAGAGAAAAAGCACCGTGCATGCCGATTGGTGGAAGT
AAGGTGGTACGATCGTGCCTTATTAGGAAGGCAACAGACGGGTCTGACATGGATTGGACGAACCACTGAA
TTGCCGCATTGCAGAGATATTGTATTTAAGTGCCTAGCTCGATACATAAACGGGTCTCTCTGGTTAGACC
AGATCTGAGCCTGGGAGCTCTCTGGCTAACTAGGGAACCCACTGCTTAAGCCTCAATAAAGCTTGCCTTG
AGTGCTTCAAGTAGTGTGTGCCCGTCTGTTGTGTGACTCTGGTAACTAGAGATCCCTCAGACCCTTTTAG
TCAGTGTGGAAAATCTCTAGCAGTGGCGCCCGAACAGGGACTTGAAAGCGAAAGGGAAACCAGAGGAGCT
CTCTCGACGCAGGACTCGGCTTGCTGAAGCGCGCACGGCAAGAGGCGAGGGGCGGCGACTGGTGAGTACG
CCAAAAATTTTGACTAGCGGAGGCTAGAAGGAGAGAGATGGGTGCGAGAGCGTCAGTATTAAGCGGGGGA
GAATTAGATCGCGATGGGAAAAAATTCGGTTAAGGCCAGGGGGAAAGAAAAAATATAAATTAAAACATAT
AGTATGGGCAAGCAGGGAGCTAGAACGATTCGCAGTTAATCCTGGCCTGTTAGAAACATCAGAAGGCTGT
AGACAAATACTGGGACAGCTACAACCATCCCTTCAGACAGGATCAGAAGAACTTAGATCATTATATAATA
CAGTAGCAACCCTCTATTGTGTGCATCAAAGGATAGAGATAAAAGACACCAAGGAAGCTTTAGACAAGAT
AGAGGAAGAGCAAAACAAAAGTAAGACCACCGCACAGCAAGCGGCCGCTGATCTTCAGACCTGGAGGAGG
AGATATGAGGGACAATTGGAGAAGTGAATTATATAAATATAAAGTAGTAAAAATTGAACCATTAGGAGTA
GCACCCACCAAGGCAAAGAGAAGAGTGGTGCAGAGAGAAAAAAGAGCAGTGGGAATAGGAGCTTTGTTCC
TTGGGTTCTTGGGAGCAGCAGGAAGCACTATGGGCGCAGCGTCAATGACGCTGACGGTACAGGCCAGACA
ATTATTGTCTGGTATAGTGCAGCAGCAGAACAATTTGCTGAGGGCTATTGAGGCGCAACAGCATCTGTTG
CAACTCACAGTCTGGGGCATCAAGCAGCTCCAGGCAAGAATCCTGGCTGTGGAAAGATACCTAAAGGATC
AACAGCTCCTGGGGATTTGGGGTTGCTCTGGAAAACTCATTTGCACCACTGCTGTGCCTTGGAATGCTAG
TTGGAGTAATAAATCTCTGGAACAGATTTGGAATCACACGACCTGGATGGAGTGGGACAGAGAAATTAAC
AATTACACAAGCTTAATACACTCCTTAATTGAAGAATCGCAAAACCAGCAAGAAAAGAATGAACAAGAAT
TATTGGAATTAGATAAATGGGCAAGTTTGTGGAATTGGTTTAACATAACAAATTGGCTGTGGTATATAAA
ATTATTCATAATGATAGTAGGAGGCTTGGTAGGTTTAAGAATAGTTTTTGCTGTACTTTCTATAGTGAAT
AGAGTTAGGCAGGGATATTCACCATTATCGTTTCAGACCCACCTCCCAACCCCGAGGGGACCCATGCATT
GCATCTCAATTAGTCAGCAACCAGGTGTGGAAAGTCCCCAGGCTCCCCAGCAGGCAGAAGTATGCAAAGC
ATGCGTCTCAATTAGTCAGCAACCATAGTCCCGCCCCTAACTCCGCCCATCCCGCCCCTAACTCCGCCCA
GTTCCGCCCATTCTCCGCCCCATGGCTGACTAATTTTTTTTATTTATGCAGAGGCCGAGGCCGCCTCGGC
CTCTGAGCTATTCCAGAAGTAGTGAGGAGGCTTTTTTGGAGGCCTAGGCTTTTGCAAAAAGCTTTCTAGA
GGTACCACCGGAGCTTACCATGACCGAGTACAAGCCCACGGTGCGCCTCGCCACCCGCGACGACGTCCCC
AGGGCCGTACGCACCCTCGCCGCCGCGTTCGCCGACTACCCCGCCACGCGCCACACCGTCGATCCGGACC
GCCACATCGAGCGGGTCACCGAGCTGCAAGAACTCTTCCTCACGCGCGTCGGGCTCGACATCGGCAAGGT
GTGGGTCGCGGACGACGGCGCCGCCGTGGCGGTCTGGACCACGCCGGAGAGCGTCGAAGCGGGGGCGGTG
TTCGCCGAGATCGGCCCGCGCATGGCCGAGTTGAGCGGTTCCCGGCTGGCCGCGCAGCAACAGATGGAAG
GCCTCCTGGCGCCGCACCGGCCCAAGGAGCCCGCGTGGTTCCTGGCCACCGTCGGCGTCTCGCCCGACCA
CCAGGGCAAGGGTCTGGGCAGCGCCGTCGTGCTCCCCGGAGTGGAGGCGGCCGAGCGCGCCGGGGTGCCC
GCCTTCCTGGAGACCTCCGCGCCCCGCAACCTCCCCTTCTACGAGCGGCTCGGCTTCACCGTCACCGCCG
ACGTCGAGGTGCCCGAAGGACCGCGCACCTGGTGCATGACCCGCAAGCCCGGTGCCAGTTAACGAATTCT
AGATCTTGAGACAAATGGCAGTATTCATCCACAATTTTAAAAGAAAAGGGGGGATTGGGGGGTACAGTGC
AGGGGAAAGAATAGTAGACATAATAGCAACAGACATACAAACTAAAGAATTACAAAAACAAATTACAAAA
ATTCAAAATTTTCGGGTTTATTACAGGGACAGCAGAGATCCACTTTGGCGCCGGCTCGAGGCCTGCAGGT
GCAAAGATGGATAAAGTTTTAAACAGAGAGGAATCTTTGCAGCTAATGGACCTTCTAGGTCTTGAAAGGA
GTGGGAATT
