>Addgene plasmid #143489 | TFORF1313 | depositor partial sequence | sequence record 282597 | Insert
ACCGCCACCATGGCCGCCGCTATCACCGACATGGCCGACCTGGAGGAGCTCTCCCGCCTGAGCCCTCTGC
CCCCCGGCAGCCCGGGTTCGGCGGCGCGGGGCCGGGCTGAGCCCCCCGAGGAGGAGGAGGAAGAGGAGGA
GGAGGAAGAGGAGGCGGAGGCCGAGGCGGTGGCGGCGCTGCTGCTGAACGGCGGCAGCGGTGGGGGCGGC
GGAGGCGGCGGCGGAGGAGTGGGGGGCGGCGAGGCAGAGACGATGTCGGAGCCGAGCCCCGAGAGCGCCA
GCCAGGCCGGGGAGGACGAAGACGAGGAGGAGGACGACGAGGAGGAGGAAGATGAGAGCAGCAGCAGCGG
CGGGGGTGAGGAGGAGAGTAGCGCCGAGAGCCTGGTGGGCAGCAGCGGCGGGAGCAGCAGCGACGAGACC
CGCTCGTTGAGCCCCGGCGCCGCCAGCAGCAGCAGCGGGGATGGGGACGGCAAGGAGGGCCTGGAGGAGC
CCAAGGGACCGCGGGGCAGCCAGGGCGGCGGCGGGGGCGGCAGCAGTAGCAGCAGCGTAGTCTCCAGCGG
CGGCGACGAGGGCTACGGGACTGGGGGAGGCGGAAGCAGCGCGACCTCCGGGGGCCGGCGGGGCAGCTTG
GAGATGTCGTCGGATGGGGAACCCCTGAGCCGCATGGACTCGGAGGACAGCATAAGCAGTACTATAATGG
ATGTAGACAGCACAATTTCCAGTGGGCGTTCAACTCCAGCAATGATGAATGGACAAGGAAGCACTACTTC
TTCAAGCAAAAATATTGCCTATAATTGTTGTTGGGACCAGTGCCAGGCTTGCTTCAACTCTAGCCCAGAT
CTGGCAGATCACATCCGTTCCATACATGTAGATGGTCAGCGAGGAGGGGTATTTGTTTGCTTATGGAAAG
GTTGTAAAGTATATAACACTCCATCTACCAGTCAAAGTTGGTTACAAAGGCATATGCTGACACACAGTGG
AGACAAACCTTTCAAGTGTGTTGTTGGTGGCTGCAATGCCAGCTTTGCTTCTCAGGGAGGGCTAGCTCGT
CATGTACCCACACACTTCAGTCAGCAGAACTCCTCAAAAGTTTCTAGCCAGCCAAAGGCCAAAGAAGAAT
CTCCTTCTAAAGCTGGAATGAACAAAAGGAGGAAATTAAAGAACAAAAGACGACGCTCATTACCACGGCC
ACATGATTTCTTCGATGCACAAACACTGGATGCGATAAGACATCGAGCCATATGCTTTAACCTCTCAGCT
CATATAGAAAGTTTAGGGAAGGGACACAGTGTTGTTTTTCATAGTACTGTAATAGCTAAGAGAAAAGAAG
ATTCTGGGAAGATCAAACTTTTGCTTCATTGGATGCCTGAAGACATTCTGCCTGATGTGTGGGTGAATGA
AAGTGAACGACATCAGTTAAAAACTAAAGTAGTTCATTTATCAAAGCTACCCAAAGATACTGCCTTGCTT
TTGGACCCAAACATATACAGAACAATGCCGCAGAAGAGGTTGAAGAGGTAGTAATGAACTAGTCCGTAAC
TTGAAAGTATTTCGATTTCTTGGCTTTATATATCTTGTGGAAAGGACGAAAATCGGTGAACTGCAGAGCG
TTG
