>Addgene plasmid #143489 | TFORF1313 | depositor partial sequence | sequence record 282598 | Barcode
AAATCGGTGAACTGCAGAGCGTTG
